Addgene plasmid #107176: C1(1-29)-miniTurbo-V5_pLX304
Purpose: expresses V5-tagged miniTurbo on the mammalian ER membrane, lentiviral vector
Depositing lab: Alice Ting. Depositing organization: Stanford University. Publication: Efficient proximity labeling in living cells and organisms with TurboID. Branon TC, Bosch JA, Sanchez AD, Udeshi ND, Svinkina T, Carr SA, Feldman JL, Perrimon N, Ting AY. Nat Biotechnol. 2018 Aug 20. pii: nbt.4201. doi: 10.1038/nbt.4201. PubMed 30125270.
Backbone
  Vector backbone: pLX304
  Vector type: Lentiviral
  Selectable markers: Blasticidin
Growth in bacteria
  Bacterial resistance: Ampicillin, 100 μg/mL
  Growth temperature: 30°C
  Growth strain: NEB Stable
  Copy number: High Copy
Gene/Insert
  Gene/Insert name: miniTurbo (BirA mutant)
  Mutation: aa1-63 deleted; Q65P, I87V, R118S, E140K, Q141R, S150G, L151P, V160A, T192A, K194I, M209V, I305V
  Cloning method: Gibson Cloning
Terms and licenses: Academic/Nonprofit Terms; Industry Terms: Not Available to Industry
Depositor comments: Please visit https://www.biorxiv.org/content/early/2017/10/02/196980 for BioRxiv preprint
How to cite: C1(1-29)-miniTurbo-V5_pLX304 was a gift from Alice Ting (Addgene plasmid # 107176 ; http://n2t.net/addgene:107176 ; RRID:Addgene_107176)
