[The description below was written by a language model from this plasmid's Addgene catalogue record and pLannotate feature annotations shown in this document.]
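Description:
C1(1-29)-miniTurbo-V5_pLX304 is a third-generation-style, self-inactivating HIV-1 lentiviral transfer plasmid built on the pLX304 backbone for expressing an ER-membrane-anchored proximity-labeling enzyme in mammalian cells. In bacteria it is maintained by a high-copy ColE1/pUC origin and selected with ampicillin (AmpR); an f1 origin, an SV40 origin and remnants of lac/lacZα cloning sequences are also present. The viral genome is transcribed from an RSV promoter fused to a truncated 5' LTR and carries the Ψ packaging signal with a gag fragment, the RRE for Rev-dependent nuclear export, a cPPT/CTS, a WPRE to boost transcript stability and expression, and a ΔU3 3' LTR followed by an SV40 poly(A) signal. An hPGK promoter driving blasticidin S deaminase lies within the viral genome, allowing blasticidin selection of transduced cells.

The payload sits downstream of the CMV enhancer/promoter, between residual Gateway attB1 and attB2 sites, although the insert is recorded as having been introduced by Gibson cloning. It encodes an N-terminal fragment of rabbit cytochrome P450 2C1 (residues 1-29 according to the name), which serves as the ER membrane targeting anchor, fused to miniTurbo. miniTurbo is an engineered E. coli BirA biotin ligase lacking residues 1-63 and carrying twelve point substitutions that increase catalytic efficiency. The name and stated purpose indicate a C-terminal V5 epitope for detection, but it is not separately annotated in either feature table. The two tables (sequencing result and depositor sequence) describe the same construct with different numbering origins and a one-nucleotide length difference. The plasmid is used for stable or transient expression of miniTurbo at the ER membrane for biotin-based proximity labeling of nearby proteins.
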