Features (pLannotate 1.2.2; 31 found; start..end, strand, type, name):
     65..368     +  enhancer       CMV enhancer: human cytomegalovirus immediate early enhancer
    369..572     +  promoter       CMV promoter: human cytomegalovirus (CMV) immediate early promoter
    595..619     +  protein_bind   attB1: mutant version of attB; recombination site for the Gateway® BP reaction BP Clonase™
    637..717     +  CDS            CYP2C1 (fragment): CP2C1_RABIT - Experimental evidence at protein level: Swiss-Prot protein existence level 1. Cytochromes P450 are a group of heme-thiolate monooxygenases. In liver microsomes, this enzyme is involved in an NADPH-dependent electron transport pathway. It oxidizes a variety of structurally unrelated compounds, including steroids, fatty acids, and xenobiotics. From Oryctolagus cuniculus (Rabbit).
    796..1566    +  CDS            miniTurbo: N-terminally truncated mutant of the E. coli biotin ligase BioID engineered for improved catalytic efficiency (Branon et al., 2018)
   1619..1643    -  protein_bind   attB2: mutant version of attB; recombination site for the Gateway® BP reaction BP Clonase™
   1676..2264    +  misc_feature   WPRE: woodchuck hepatitis virus posttranscriptional regulatory element
   2315..2334    +  misc_feature   cPPT/CTS (fragment): central polypurine tract and central termination sequence of HIV-1
   2336..2569    +  LTR            3' LTR (ΔU3): self-inactivating 3' long terminal repeat (LTR) from HIV-1
   2647..2768    +  polyA_signal   SV40 poly(A) signal: SV40 polyadenylation signal
   2808..2943    +  rep_origin     SV40 ori: SV40 origin of replication
   2964..2982    -  promoter       T7 promoter: promoter for bacteriophage T7 RNA polymerase
   2990..3145    +  CDS            lacZα (fragment): LacZα fragment of β-galactosidase; lacZ fragment
   3150..3578    +  rep_origin     f1 ori (sequence partly withheld): f1 bacteriophage origin of replication; arrow indicates direction of (+) strand synthesis
   3631..3735    +  promoter       AmpR promoter: bla
   3736..4596    +  CDS            AmpR: β-lactamase; bla; confers resistance to ampicillin, carbenicillin, and related antibiotics
   4767..5355    +  rep_origin     ori: high-copy-number ColE1/pMB1/pBR322/pUC origin of replication
   5538..5630    +  CDS            lacI (fragment): lac repressor; lacI; The lac repressor binds to the lac operator to inhibit transcription in E. coli. This inhibition can be relieved by adding lactose or isopropyl-β-D-thiogalactopyranoside (IPTG).
   5643..5664    +  protein_bind   CAP binding site: CAP binding activates transcription in the presence of cAMP. E. coli catabolite activator protein
   5679..5709    +  promoter       lac promoter: promoter for the E. coli lac operon
   5717..5733    +  protein_bind   lac operator: The lac repressor binds to the lac operator to inhibit transcription in E. coli. This inhibition can be relieved by adding lactose or isopropyl-β-D-thiogalactopyranoside (IPTG). lac repressor encoded by lacI
   5778..5796    +  promoter       T3 promoter: promoter for bacteriophage T3 RNA polymerase
   5824..6050    +  promoter       RSV promoter: Rous sarcoma virus enhancer/promoter
   6051..6231    +  LTR            5' LTR (truncated): truncated 5' long terminal repeat (LTR) from HIV-1
   6278..6403    +  misc_feature   HIV-1 Ψ: packaging signal of human immunodeficiency virus type 1
   6387..6750    +  CDS            HIV-1 gag (fragment): gag protein from human immunodeficiency virus 1; gag
   6896..7129    +  misc_feature   RRE: The Rev response element (RRE) of HIV-1 allows for Rev-dependent mRNA export from the nucleus to the cytoplasm.
   7506..7532    +  CDS            Rev (fragment): human immunodeficiency virus 1 (HIV-1) Rev protein; rev; enhances nuclear export of unspliced and incompletely spliced viral mRNAs
   7533..8033    +  promoter       hPGK promoter: human phosphoglycerate kinase 1 promoter
   8045..8440    +  CDS            BSD: blasticidin S deaminase; Aspergillus terreus BSD; confers resistance to blasticidin
   8500..8617    +  misc_feature   cPPT/CTS: central polypurine tract and central termination sequence of HIV-1
>Addgene plasmid #107176 | C1(1-29)-miniTurbo-V5_pLX304 | depositor full sequence | sequence record 202192 | C1(1-29)-miniTurbo-V5_pLX304 sequence 8669 bps
CCCGGGGTTATTAATAGTAATCAATTACGGGGTCATTAGTTCATAGCCCATATATGGAGTTCCGCGTTAC
ATAACTTACGGTAAATGGCCCGCCTGGCTGACCGCCCAACGACCCCCGCCCATTGACGTCAATAATGACG
TATGTTCCCATAGTAACGCCAATAGGGACTTTCCATTGACGTCAATGGGTGGAGTATTTACGGTAAACTG
CCCACTTGGCAGTACATCAAGTGTATCATATGCCAAGTACGCCCCCTATTGACGTCAATGACGGTAAATG
GCCCGCCTGGCATTATGCCCAGTACATGACCTTATGGGACTTTCCTACTTGGCAGTACATCTACGTATTA
GTCATCGCTATTACCATGGTGATGCGGTTTTGGCAGTACATCAATGGGCGTGGATAGCGGTTTGACTCAC
GGGGATTTCCAAGTCTCCACCCCATTGACGTCAATGGGAGTTTGTTTTGGCACCAAAATCAACGGGACTT
TCCAAAATGTCGTAACAACTCCGCCCCATTGACGCAAATGGGCGGTAGGCGTGTACGGTGGGAGGTCTAT
ATAAGCAGAGCTCTCTGGCTAACTGTCGGGATCAACAAGTTTGTACAAAAAAGCAGGCTTCGAAGGAGAT
AGAACCATGGACCCTGTGGTCGTGCTGGGGCTGTGCCTGAGCTGTCTGCTGCTGCTGAGCCTGTGGAAGC
AGTCCTACGGAGGCGGGGGATCAGGAAGCGGCGGCCGCGGATCAGGAAGCGGATCAGGAAGCGGATCAGG
AAGCGGATCAGGAAGCGGATCAGGAATCCCGCTGCTGAACGCTAAACAGATTCTGGGACAGCTGGACGGC
GGGAGCGTGGCAGTCCTGCCTGTGGTCGACTCCACCAATCAGTACCTGCTGGATCGAATCGGCGAGCTGA
AGAGTGGGGATGCTTGCATTGCAGAATATCAGCAGGCAGGGAGAGGAAGCAGAGGGAGGAAATGGTTCTC
TCCTTTTGGAGCTAACCTGTACCTGAGTATGTTTTGGCGCCTGAAGCGGGGACCAGCAGCAATCGGCCTG
GGCCCGGTCATCGGAATTGTCATGGCAGAAGCGCTGCGAAAGCTGGGAGCAGACAAGGTGCGAGTCAAAT
GGCCCAATGACCTGTATCTGCAGGATAGAAAGCTGGCAGGCATCCTGGTGGAGCTGGCCGGAATAACAGG
CGATGCTGCACAGATCGTCATTGGCGCCGGGATTAACGTGGCTATGAGGCGCGTGGAGGAAAGCGTGGTC
AATCAGGGCTGGATCACACTGCAGGAAGCAGGGATTAACCTGGACAGGAATACTCTGGCCGCTATGCTGA
TCCGAGAGCTGCGGGCAGCCCTGGAACTGTTCGAGCAGGAAGGCCTGGCTCCATATCTGTCACGGTGGGA
GAAGCTGGATAACTTCATCAATAGACCCGTGAAGCTGATCATTGGGGACAAAGAGATTTTCGGGATTAGC
CGGGGGATTGATAAACAGGGAGCCCTGCTGCTGGAACAGGACGGAGTTATCAAACCCTGGATGGGCGGAG
AAATCAGTCTGCGGTCTGCCGAAAAGGCTAGCGGCAAGCCCATCCCCAACCCCCTGCTGGGCCTGGACAG
CACCTAAGACCCAGCTTTCTTGTACAAAGTGGTGCTAGCGCTAACCGGTGGCGCGTTAAGTCGACAATCA
ACCTCTGGATTACAAAATTTGTGAAAGATTGACTGGTATTCTTAACTATGTTGCTCCTTTTACGCTATGT
GGATACGCTGCTTTAATGCCTTTGTATCATGCTATTGCTTCCCGTATGGCTTTCATTTTCTCCTCCTTGT
ATAAATCCTGGTTGCTGTCTCTTTATGAGGAGTTGTGGCCCGTTGTCAGGCAACGTGGCGTGGTGTGCAC
TGTGTTTGCTGACGCAACCCCCACTGGTTGGGGCATTGCCACCACCTGTCAGCTCCTTTCCGGGACTTTC
GCTTTCCCCCTCCCTATTGCCACGGCGGAACTCATCGCCGCCTGCCTTGCCCGCTGCTGGACAGGGGCTC
GGCTGTTGGGCACTGACAATTCCGTGGTGTTGTCGGGGAAATCATCGTCCTTTCCTTGGCTGCTCGCCTG
TGTTGCCACCTGGATTCTGCGCGGGACGTCCTTCTGCTACGTCCCTTCGGCCCTCAATCCAGCGGACCTT
CCTTCCCGCGGCCTGCTGCCGGCTCTGCGGCCTCTTCCGCGTCTTCGCCTTCGCCCTCAGACGAGTCGGA
TCTCCCTTTGGGCCGCCTCCCCGCGTCGACTTTAAGACCAATGACTTACAAGGCAGCTGTAGATCTTAGC
CACTTTTTAAAAGAAAAGGGGGGACTGGAAGGGCTAATTCACTCCCAACGAAGACAAGATCTGCTTTTTG
CTTGTACTGGGTCTCTCTGGTTAGACCAGATCTGAGCCTGGGAGCTCTCTGGCTAACTAGGGAACCCACT
GCTTAAGCCTCAATAAAGCTTGCCTTGAGTGCTTCAAGTAGTGTGTGCCCGTCTGTTGTGTGACTCTGGT
AACTAGAGATCCCTCAGACCCTTTTAGTCAGTGTGGAAAATCTCTAGCAGTACGTATAGTAGTTCATGTC
ATCTTATTATTCAGTATTTATAACTTGCAAAGAAATGAATATCAGAGAGTGAGAGGAACTTGTTTATTGC
AGCTTATAATGGTTACAAATAAAGCAATAGCATCACAAATTTCACAAATAAAGCATTTTTTTCACTGCAT
TCTAGTTGTGGTTTGTCCAAACTCATCAATGTATCTTATCATGTCTGGCTCTAGCTATCCCGCCCCTAAC
TCCGCCCATCCCGCCCCTAACTCCGCCCAGTTCCGCCCATTCTCCGCCCCATGGCTGACTAATTTTTTTT
ATTTATGCAGAGGCCGAGGCCGCCTCGGCCTCTGAGCTATTCCAGAAGTAGTGAGGAGGCTTTTTTGGAG
GCCTAGGGACGTACCCAATTCGCCCTATAGTGAGTCGTATTACGCGCGCTCACTGGCCGTCGTTTTACAA
CGTCGTGACTGGGAAAACCCTGGCGTTACCCAACTTAATCGCCTTGCAGCACATCCCCCTTTCGCCAGCT
GGCGTAATAGCGAAGAGGCCCGCACCGATCGCCCTTCCCAACAGTTGCGCAGCCTGAATGGCGAATGGG
[124 nt withheld, positions 3150-3273]
C
[91 nt withheld, positions 3275-3365]
A
[49 nt withheld, positions 3367-3415]
CCTTTGACGTTGGAGTCCACGTTCTTT
[37 nt withheld, positions 3443-3479]
ACCCTATCTCGGTCTATTCTTTTGATTTATAAGGGATTTTGCCGATTTCGGCCTATTGGTTAAAAAATGA
GCTGATTTAACAAAAATTTAACGCGAATTTTAACAAAATATTAACGCTTACAATTTAGGTGGCACTTTTC
GGGGAAATGTGCGCGGAACCCCTATTTGTTTATTTTTCTAAATACATTCAAATATGTATCCGCTCATGAG
ACAATAACCCTGATAAATGCTTCAATAATATTGAAAAAGGAAGAGTATGAGTATTCAACATTTCCGTGTC
GCCCTTATTCCCTTTTTTGCGGCATTTTGCCTTCCTGTTTTTGCTCACCCAGAAACGCTGGTGAAAGTAA
AAGATGCTGAAGATCAGTTGGGTGCACGAGTGGGTTACATCGAACTGGATCTCAACAGCGGTAAGATCCT
TGAGAGTTTTCGCCCCGAAGAACGTTTTCCAATGATGAGCACTTTTAAAGTTCTGCTATGTGGCGCGGTA
TTATCCCGTATTGACGCCGGGCAAGAGCAACTCGGTCGCCGCATACACTATTCTCAGAATGACTTGGTTG
AGTACTCACCAGTCACAGAAAAGCATCTTACGGATGGCATGACAGTAAGAGAATTATGCAGTGCTGCCAT
AACCATGAGTGATAACACTGCGGCCAACTTACTTCTGACAACGATCGGAGGACCGAAGGAGCTAACCGCT
TTTTTGCACAACATGGGGGATCATGTAACTCGCCTTGATCGTTGGGAACCGGAGCTGAATGAAGCCATAC
CAAACGACGAGCGTGACACCACGATGCCTGTAGCAATGGCAACAACGTTGCGCAAACTATTAACTGGCGA
ACTACTTACTCTAGCTTCCCGGCAACAATTAATAGACTGGATGGAGGCGGATAAAGTTGCAGGACCACTT
CTGCGCTCGGCCCTTCCGGCTGGCTGGTTTATTGCTGATAAATCTGGAGCCGGTGAGCGTGGGTCTCGCG
GTATCATTGCAGCACTGGGGCCAGATGGTAAGCCCTCCCGTATCGTAGTTATCTACACGACGGGGAGTCA
GGCAACTATGGATGAACGAAATAGACAGATCGCTGAGATAGGTGCCTCACTGATTAAGCATTGGTAACTG
TCAGACCAAGTTTACTCATATATACTTTAGATTGATTTAAAACTTCATTTTTAATTTAAAAGGATCTAGG
TGAAGATCCTTTTTGATAATCTCATGACCAAAATCCCTTAACGTGAGTTTTCGTTCCACTGAGCGTCAGA
CCCCGTAGAAAAGATCAAAGGATCTTCTTGAGATCCTTTTTTTCTGCGCGTAATCTGCTGCTTGCAAACA
AAAAAACCACCGCTACCAGCGGTGGTTTGTTTGCCGGATCAAGAGCTACCAACTCTTTTTCCGAAGGTAA
CTGGCTTCAGCAGAGCGCAGATACCAAATACTGTTCTTCTAGTGTAGCCGTAGTTAGGCCACCACTTCAA
GAACTCTGTAGCACCGCCTACATACCTCGCTCTGCTAATCCTGTTACCAGTGGCTGCTGCCAGTGGCGAT
AAGTCGTGTCTTACCGGGTTGGACTCAAGACGATAGTTACCGGATAAGGCGCAGCGGTCGGGCTGAACGG
GGGGTTCGTGCACACAGCCCAGCTTGGAGCGAACGACCTACACCGAACTGAGATACCTACAGCGTGAGCT
ATGAGAAAGCGCCACGCTTCCCGAAGGGAGAAAGGCGGACAGGTATCCGGTAAGCGGCAGGGTCGGAACA
GGAGAGCGCACGAGGGAGCTTCCAGGGGGAAACGCCTGGTATCTTTATAGTCCTGTCGGGTTTCGCCACC
TCTGACTTGAGCGTCGATTTTTGTGATGCTCGTCAGGGGGGCGGAGCCTATGGAAAAACGCCAGCAACGC
GGCCTTTTTACGGTTCCTGGCCTTTTGCTGGCCTTTTGCTCACATGTTCTTTCCTGCGTTATCCCCTGAT
TCTGTGGATAACCGTATTACCGCCTTTGAGTGAGCTGATACCGCTCGCCGCAGCCGAACGACCGAGCGCA
GCGAGTCAGTGAGCGAGGAAGCGGAAGAGCGCCCAATACGCAAACCGCCTCTCCCCGCGCGTTGGCCGAT
TCATTAATGCAGCTGGCACGACAGGTTTCCCGACTGGAAAGCGGGCAGTGAGCGCAACGCAATTAATGTG
AGTTAGCTCACTCATTAGGCACCCCAGGCTTTACACTTTATGCTTCCGGCTCGTATGTTGTGTGGAATTG
TGAGCGGATAACAATTTCACACAGGAAACAGCTATGACCATGATTACGCCAAGCGCGCAATTAACCCTCA
CTAAAGGGAACAAAAGCTGGAGCTGCAAGCTTAATGTAGTCTTATGCAATACTCTTGTAGTCTTGCAACA
TGGTAACGATGAGTTAGCAACATGCCTTACAAGGAGAGAAAAAGCACCGTGCATGCCGATTGGTGGAAGT
AAGGTGGTACGATCGTGCCTTATTAGGAAGGCAACAGACGGGTCTGACATGGATTGGACGAACCACTGAA
TTGCCGCATTGCAGAGATATTGTATTTAAGTGCCTAGCTCGATACATAAACGGGTCTCTCTGGTTAGACC
AGATCTGAGCCTGGGAGCTCTCTGGCTAACTAGGGAACCCACTGCTTAAGCCTCAATAAAGCTTGCCTTG
AGTGCTTCAAGTAGTGTGTGCCCGTCTGTTGTGTGACTCTGGTAACTAGAGATCCCTCAGACCCTTTTAG
TCAGTGTGGAAAATCTCTAGCAGTGGCGCCCGAACAGGGACTTGAAAGCGAAAGGGAAACCAGAGGAGCT
CTCTCGACGCAGGACTCGGCTTGCTGAAGCGCGCACGGCAAGAGGCGAGGGGCGGCGACTGGTGAGTACG
CCAAAAATTTTGACTAGCGGAGGCTAGAAGGAGAGAGATGGGTGCGAGAGCGTCAGTATTAAGCGGGGGA
GAATTAGATCGCGATGGGAAAAAATTCGGTTAAGGCCAGGGGGAAAGAAAAAATATAAATTAAAACATAT
AGTATGGGCAAGCAGGGAGCTAGAACGATTCGCAGTTAATCCTGGCCTGTTAGAAACATCAGAAGGCTGT
AGACAAATACTGGGACAGCTACAACCATCCCTTCAGACAGGATCAGAAGAACTTAGATCATTATATAATA
CAGTAGCAACCCTCTATTGTGTGCATCAAAGGATAGAGATAAAAGACACCAAGGAAGCTTTAGACAAGAT
AGAGGAAGAGCAAAACAAAAGTAAGACCACCGCACAGCAAGCGGCCGCTGATCTTCAGACCTGGAGGAGG
AGATATGAGGGACAATTGGAGAAGTGAATTATATAAATATAAAGTAGTAAAAATTGAACCATTAGGAGTA
GCACCCACCAAGGCAAAGAGAAGAGTGGTGCAGAGAGAAAAAAGAGCAGTGGGAATAGGAGCTTTGTTCC
TTGGGTTCTTGGGAGCAGCAGGAAGCACTATGGGCGCAGCGTCAATGACGCTGACGGTACAGGCCAGACA
ATTATTGTCTGGTATAGTGCAGCAGCAGAACAATTTGCTGAGGGCTATTGAGGCGCAACAGCATCTGTTG
CAACTCACAGTCTGGGGCATCAAGCAGCTCCAGGCAAGAATCCTGGCTGTGGAAAGATACCTAAAGGATC
AACAGCTCCTGGGGATTTGGGGTTGCTCTGGAAAACTCATTTGCACCACTGCTGTGCCTTGGAATGCTAG
TTGGAGTAATAAATCTCTGGAACAGATTTGGAATCACACGACCTGGATGGAGTGGGACAGAGAAATTAAC
AATTACACAAGCTTAATACACTCCTTAATTGAAGAATCGCAAAACCAGCAAGAAAAGAATGAACAAGAAT
TATTGGAATTAGATAAATGGGCAAGTTTGTGGAATTGGTTTAACATAACAAATTGGCTGTGGTATATAAA
ATTATTCATAATGATAGTAGGAGGCTTGGTAGGTTTAAGAATAGTTTTTGCTGTACTTTCTATAGTGAAT
AGAGTTAGGCAGGGATATTCACCATTATCGTTTCAGACCCACCTCCCAACCCCGAGGGGACCCTTGCGCC
TTTTCCAAGGCAGCCCTGGGTTTGCGCAGGGACGCGGCTGCTCTGGGCGTGGTTCCGGGAAACGCAGCGG
CGCCGACCCTGGGTCTCGCACATTCTTCACGTCCGTTCGCAGCGTCACCCGGATCTTCGCCGCTACCCTT
GTGGGCCCCCCGGCGACGCTTCCTGCTCCGCCCCTAAGTCGGGAAGGTTCCTTGCGGTTCGCGGCGTGCC
GGACGTGACAAACGGAAGCCGCACGTCTCACTAGTACCCTCGCAGACGGACAGCGCCAGGGAGCAATGGC
AGCGCGCCGACCGCGATGGGCTGTGGCCAATAGCGGCTGCTCAGCAGGGCGCGCCGAGAGCAGCGGCCGG
GAAGGGGCGGTGCGGGAGGCGGGGTGTGGGGCGGTAGTGTGGGCCCTGTTCCTGCCCGCGCGGTGTTCCG
CATTCTGCAAGCCTCCGGAGCGCACGTCGGCAGTCGGCTCCCTCGTTGACCGAATCACCGACCTCTCTCC
CCAGGGGGTACCACCATGGCCAAGCCTTTGTCTCAAGAAGAATCCACCCTCATTGAAAGAGCAACGGCTA
CAATCAACAGCATCCCCATCTCTGAAGACTACAGCGTCGCCAGCGCAGCTCTCTCTAGCGACGGCCGCAT
CTTCACTGGTGTCAATGTATATCATTTTACTGGGGGACCTTGTGCAGAACTCGTGGTGCTGGGCACTGCT
GCTGCTGCGGCAGCTGGCAACCTGACTTGTATCGTCGCGATCGGAAATGAGAACAGGGGCATCTTGAGCC
CCTGCGGACGGTGCCGACAGGTGCTTCTCGATCTGCATCCTGGGATCAAAGCCATAGTGAAGGACAGTGA
TGGACAGCCGACGGCAGTTGGGATTCGTGAATTGCTGCCCTCTGGTTATGTGTGGGAGGGCCTGCAGCTG
CAGTAGTAAGAATTCTAGATCTTGAGACAAATGGCAGTATTCATCCACAATTTTAAAAGAAAAGGGGGGA
TTGGGGGGTACAGTGCAGGGGAAAGAATAGTAGACATAATAGCAACAGACATACAAACTAAAGAATTACA
AAAACAAATTACAAAAATTCAAAATTTTCGGGTTTATTACAGGGACAGCAGAGATCCACTTTGGCGCCGG
CTCGAGGGGG
