Features (pLannotate 1.2.2; 31 found; start..end, strand, type, name):
     49..70      +  protein_bind   CAP binding site: CAP binding activates transcription in the presence of cAMP. E. coli catabolite activator protein
     85..115     +  promoter       lac promoter: promoter for the E. coli lac operon
    123..139     +  protein_bind   lac operator: The lac repressor binds to the lac operator to inhibit transcription in E. coli. This inhibition can be relieved by adding lactose or isopropyl-β-D-thiogalactopyranoside (IPTG). lac repressor encoded by lacI
    184..202     +  promoter       T3 promoter: promoter for bacteriophage T3 RNA polymerase
    230..456     +  promoter       RSV promoter: Rous sarcoma virus enhancer/promoter
    457..637     +  LTR            5' LTR (truncated): truncated 5' long terminal repeat (LTR) from HIV-1
    684..809     +  misc_feature   HIV-1 Ψ: packaging signal of human immunodeficiency virus type 1
    793..1156    +  CDS            HIV-1 gag (fragment): gag protein from human immunodeficiency virus 1; gag
   1302..1535    +  misc_feature   RRE: The Rev response element (RRE) of HIV-1 allows for Rev-dependent mRNA export from the nucleus to the cytoplasm.
   1912..1938    +  CDS            Rev (fragment): human immunodeficiency virus 1 (HIV-1) Rev protein; rev; enhances nuclear export of unspliced and incompletely spliced viral mRNAs
   1939..2439    +  promoter       hPGK promoter: human phosphoglycerate kinase 1 promoter
   2451..2846    +  CDS            BSD: blasticidin S deaminase; Aspergillus terreus BSD; confers resistance to blasticidin
   2906..3023    +  misc_feature   cPPT/CTS: central polypurine tract and central termination sequence of HIV-1
   3140..3443    +  enhancer       CMV enhancer: human cytomegalovirus immediate early enhancer
   3444..3647    +  promoter       CMV promoter: human cytomegalovirus (CMV) immediate early promoter
   3670..3694    +  protein_bind   attB1: mutant version of attB; recombination site for the Gateway® BP reaction BP Clonase™
   3712..3792    +  CDS            CYP2C1 (fragment): CP2C1_RABIT - Experimental evidence at protein level: Swiss-Prot protein existence level 1. Cytochromes P450 are a group of heme-thiolate monooxygenases. In liver microsomes, this enzyme is involved in an NADPH-dependent electron transport pathway. It oxidizes a variety of structurally unrelated compounds, including steroids, fatty acids, and xenobiotics. From Oryctolagus cuniculus (Rabbit).
   3871..4641    +  CDS            miniTurbo: N-terminally truncated mutant of the E. coli biotin ligase BioID engineered for improved catalytic efficiency (Branon et al., 2018)
   4694..4716    -  protein_bind   attB2 (fragment): mutant version of attB; recombination site for the Gateway® BP reaction BP Clonase™
   4750..5338    +  misc_feature   WPRE: woodchuck hepatitis virus posttranscriptional regulatory element
   5389..5408    +  misc_feature   cPPT/CTS (fragment): central polypurine tract and central termination sequence of HIV-1
   5410..5643    +  LTR            3' LTR (ΔU3): self-inactivating 3' long terminal repeat (LTR) from HIV-1
   5721..5842    +  polyA_signal   SV40 poly(A) signal: SV40 polyadenylation signal
   5882..6017    +  rep_origin     SV40 ori: SV40 origin of replication
   6038..6056    -  promoter       T7 promoter: promoter for bacteriophage T7 RNA polymerase
   6064..6219    +  CDS            lacZα (fragment): LacZα fragment of β-galactosidase; lacZ fragment
   6224..6652    +  rep_origin     f1 ori (sequence partly withheld): f1 bacteriophage origin of replication; arrow indicates direction of (+) strand synthesis
   6705..6809    +  promoter       AmpR promoter: bla
   6810..7670    +  CDS            AmpR: β-lactamase; bla; confers resistance to ampicillin, carbenicillin, and related antibiotics
   7841..8429    +  rep_origin     ori: high-copy-number ColE1/pMB1/pBR322/pUC origin of replication
   8612..36      +  CDS            lacI (fragment) (across the origin): lac repressor; lacI; The lac repressor binds to the lac operator to inhibit transcription in E. coli. This inhibition can be relieved by adding lactose or isopropyl-β-D-thiogalactopyranoside (IPTG).
>Addgene plasmid #107176 | C1(1-29)-miniTurbo-V5_pLX304 | addgene full sequence | sequence record 205300 | Addgene NGS Result
GCACGACAGGTTTCCCGACTGGAAAGCGGGCAGTGAGCGCAACGCAATTAATGTGAGTTAGCTCACTCAT
TAGGCACCCCAGGCTTTACACTTTATGCTTCCGGCTCGTATGTTGTGTGGAATTGTGAGCGGATAACAAT
TTCACACAGGAAACAGCTATGACCATGATTACGCCAAGCGCGCAATTAACCCTCACTAAAGGGAACAAAA
GCTGGAGCTGCAAGCTTAATGTAGTCTTATGCAATACTCTTGTAGTCTTGCAACATGGTAACGATGAGTT
AGCAACATGCCTTACAAGGAGAGAAAAAGCACCGTGCATGCCGATTGGTGGAAGTAAGGTGGTACGATCG
TGCCTTATTAGGAAGGCAACAGACGGGTCTGACATGGATTGGACGAACCACTGAATTGCCGCATTGCAGA
GATATTGTATTTAAGTGCCTAGCTCGATACATAAACGGGTCTCTCTGGTTAGACCAGATCTGAGCCTGGG
AGCTCTCTGGCTAACTAGGGAACCCACTGCTTAAGCCTCAATAAAGCTTGCCTTGAGTGCTTCAAGTAGT
GTGTGCCCGTCTGTTGTGTGACTCTGGTAACTAGAGATCCCTCAGACCCTTTTAGTCAGTGTGGAAAATC
TCTAGCAGTGGCGCCCGAACAGGGACTTGAAAGCGAAAGGGAAACCAGAGGAGCTCTCTCGACGCAGGAC
TCGGCTTGCTGAAGCGCGCACGGCAAGAGGCGAGGGGCGGCGACTGGTGAGTACGCCAAAAATTTTGACT
AGCGGAGGCTAGAAGGAGAGAGATGGGTGCGAGAGCGTCAGTATTAAGCGGGGGAGAATTAGATCGCGAT
GGGAAAAAATTCGGTTAAGGCCAGGGGGAAAGAAAAAATATAAATTAAAACATATAGTATGGGCAAGCAG
GGAGCTAGAACGATTCGCAGTTAATCCTGGCCTGTTAGAAACATCAGAAGGCTGTAGACAAATACTGGGA
CAGCTACAACCATCCCTTCAGACAGGATCAGAAGAACTTAGATCATTATATAATACAGTAGCAACCCTCT
ATTGTGTGCATCAAAGGATAGAGATAAAAGACACCAAGGAAGCTTTAGACAAGATAGAGGAAGAGCAAAA
CAAAAGTAAGACCACCGCACAGCAAGCGGCCGCTGATCTTCAGACCTGGAGGAGGAGATATGAGGGACAA
TTGGAGAAGTGAATTATATAAATATAAAGTAGTAAAAATTGAACCATTAGGAGTAGCACCCACCAAGGCA
AAGAGAAGAGTGGTGCAGAGAGAAAAAAGAGCAGTGGGAATAGGAGCTTTGTTCCTTGGGTTCTTGGGAG
CAGCAGGAAGCACTATGGGCGCAGCGTCAATGACGCTGACGGTACAGGCCAGACAATTATTGTCTGGTAT
AGTGCAGCAGCAGAACAATTTGCTGAGGGCTATTGAGGCGCAACAGCATCTGTTGCAACTCACAGTCTGG
GGCATCAAGCAGCTCCAGGCAAGAATCCTGGCTGTGGAAAGATACCTAAAGGATCAACAGCTCCTGGGGA
TTTGGGGTTGCTCTGGAAAACTCATTTGCACCACTGCTGTGCCTTGGAATGCTAGTTGGAGTAATAAATC
TCTGGAACAGATTTGGAATCACACGACCTGGATGGAGTGGGACAGAGAAATTAACAATTACACAAGCTTA
ATACACTCCTTAATTGAAGAATCGCAAAACCAGCAAGAAAAGAATGAACAAGAATTATTGGAATTAGATA
AATGGGCAAGTTTGTGGAATTGGTTTAACATAACAAATTGGCTGTGGTATATAAAATTATTCATAATGAT
AGTAGGAGGCTTGGTAGGTTTAAGAATAGTTTTTGCTGTACTTTCTATAGTGAATAGAGTTAGGCAGGGA
TATTCACCATTATCGTTTCAGACCCACCTCCCAACCCCGAGGGGACCCTTGCGCCTTTTCCAAGGCAGCC
CTGGGTTTGCGCAGGGACGCGGCTGCTCTGGGCGTGGTTCCGGGAAACGCAGCGGCGCCGACCCTGGGTC
TCGCACATTCTTCACGTCCGTTCGCAGCGTCACCCGGATCTTCGCCGCTACCCTTGTGGGCCCCCCGGCG
ACGCTTCCTGCTCCGCCCCTAAGTCGGGAAGGTTCCTTGCGGTTCGCGGCGTGCCGGACGTGACAAACGG
AAGCCGCACGTCTCACTAGTACCCTCGCAGACGGACAGCGCCAGGGAGCAATGGCAGCGCGCCGACCGCG
ATGGGCTGTGGCCAATAGCGGCTGCTCAGCAGGGCGCGCCGAGAGCAGCGGCCGGGAAGGGGCGGTGCGG
GAGGCGGGGTGTGGGGCGGTAGTGTGGGCCCTGTTCCTGCCCGCGCGGTGTTCCGCATTCTGCAAGCCTC
CGGAGCGCACGTCGGCAGTCGGCTCCCTCGTTGACCGAATCACCGACCTCTCTCCCCAGGGGGTACCACC
ATGGCCAAGCCTTTGTCTCAAGAAGAATCCACCCTCATTGAAAGAGCAACGGCTACAATCAACAGCATCC
CCATCTCTGAAGACTACAGCGTCGCCAGCGCAGCTCTCTCTAGCGACGGCCGCATCTTCACTGGTGTCAA
TGTATATCATTTTACTGGGGGACCTTGTGCAGAACTCGTGGTGCTGGGCACTGCTGCTGCTGCGGCAGCT
GGCAACCTGACTTGTATCGTCGCGATCGGAAATGAGAACAGGGGCATCTTGAGCCCCTGCGGACGGTGCC
GACAGGTGCTTCTCGATCTGCATCCTGGGATCAAAGCCATAGTGAAGGACAGTGATGGACAGCCGACGGC
AGTTGGGATTCGTGAATTGCTGCCCTCTGGTTATGTGTGGGAGGGCCTGCAGCTGCAGTAGTAAGAATTC
TAGATCTTGAGACAAATGGCAGTATTCATCCACAATTTTAAAAGAAAAGGGGGGATTGGGGGGTACAGTG
CAGGGGAAAGAATAGTAGACATAATAGCAACAGACATACAAACTAAAGAATTACAAAAACAAATTACAAA
AATTCAAAATTTTCGGGTTTATTACAGGGACAGCAGAGATCCACTTTGGCGCCGGCTCGAGGGGGCCCGG
GGTTATTAATAGTAATCAATTACGGGGTCATTAGTTCATAGCCCATATATGGAGTTCCGCGTTACATAAC
TTACGGTAAATGGCCCGCCTGGCTGACCGCCCAACGACCCCCGCCCATTGACGTCAATAATGACGTATGT
TCCCATAGTAACGCCAATAGGGACTTTCCATTGACGTCAATGGGTGGAGTATTTACGGTAAACTGCCCAC
TTGGCAGTACATCAAGTGTATCATATGCCAAGTACGCCCCCTATTGACGTCAATGACGGTAAATGGCCCG
CCTGGCATTATGCCCAGTACATGACCTTATGGGACTTTCCTACTTGGCAGTACATCTACGTATTAGTCAT
CGCTATTACCATGGTGATGCGGTTTTGGCAGTACATCAATGGGCGTGGATAGCGGTTTGACTCACGGGGA
TTTCCAAGTCTCCACCCCATTGACGTCAATGGGAGTTTGTTTTGGCACCAAAATCAACGGGACTTTCCAA
AATGTCGTAACAACTCCGCCCCATTGACGCAAATGGGCGGTAGGCGTGTACGGTGGGAGGTCTATATAAG
CAGAGCTCTCTGGCTAACTGTCGGGATCAACAAGTTTGTACAAAAAAGCAGGCTTCGAAGGAGATAGAAC
CATGGACCCTGTGGTCGTGCTGGGGCTGTGCCTGAGCTGTCTGCTGCTGCTGAGCCTGTGGAAGCAGTCC
TACGGAGGCGGGGGATCAGGAAGCGGCGGCCGCGGATCAGGAAGCGGATCAGGAAGCGGATCAGGAAGCG
GATCAGGAAGCGGATCAGGAATCCCGCTGCTGAACGCTAAACAGATTCTGGGACAGCTGGACGGCGGGAG
CGTGGCAGTCCTGCCTGTGGTCGACTCCACCAATCAGTACCTGCTGGATCGAATCGGCGAGCTGAAGAGT
GGGGATGCTTGCATTGCAGAATATCAGCAGGCAGGGAGAGGAAGCAGAGGGAGGAAATGGTTCTCTCCTT
TTGGAGCTAACCTGTACCTGAGTATGTTTTGGCGCCTGAAGCGGGGACCAGCAGCAATCGGCCTGGGCCC
GGTCATCGGAATTGTCATGGCAGAAGCGCTGCGAAAGCTGGGAGCAGACAAGGTGCGAGTCAAATGGCCC
AATGACCTGTATCTGCAGGATAGAAAGCTGGCAGGCATCCTGGTGGAGCTGGCCGGAATAACAGGCGATG
CTGCACAGATCGTCATTGGCGCCGGGATTAACGTGGCTATGAGGCGCGTGGAGGAAAGCGTGGTCAATCA
GGGCTGGATCACACTGCAGGAAGCAGGGATTAACCTGGACAGGAATACTCTGGCCGCTATGCTGATCCGA
GAGCTGCGGGCAGCCCTGGAACTGTTCGAGCAGGAAGGCCTGGCTCCATATCTGTCACGGTGGGAGAAGC
TGGATAACTTCATCAATAGACCCGTGAAGCTGATCATTGGGGACAAAGAGATTTTCGGGATTAGCCGGGG
GATTGATAAACAGGGAGCCCTGCTGCTGGAACAGGACGGAGTTATCAAACCCTGGATGGGCGGAGAAATC
AGTCTGCGGTCTGCCGAAAAGGCTAGCGGCAAGCCCATCCCCAACCCCCTGCTGGGCCTGGACAGCACCT
AAGACCCAGCTTTCTTGTACAAAGTGTGCTAGCGCTAACCGGTGGCGCGTTAAGTCGACAATCAACCTCT
GGATTACAAAATTTGTGAAAGATTGACTGGTATTCTTAACTATGTTGCTCCTTTTACGCTATGTGGATAC
GCTGCTTTAATGCCTTTGTATCATGCTATTGCTTCCCGTATGGCTTTCATTTTCTCCTCCTTGTATAAAT
CCTGGTTGCTGTCTCTTTATGAGGAGTTGTGGCCCGTTGTCAGGCAACGTGGCGTGGTGTGCACTGTGTT
TGCTGACGCAACCCCCACTGGTTGGGGCATTGCCACCACCTGTCAGCTCCTTTCCGGGACTTTCGCTTTC
CCCCTCCCTATTGCCACGGCGGAACTCATCGCCGCCTGCCTTGCCCGCTGCTGGACAGGGGCTCGGCTGT
TGGGCACTGACAATTCCGTGGTGTTGTCGGGGAAATCATCGTCCTTTCCTTGGCTGCTCGCCTGTGTTGC
CACCTGGATTCTGCGCGGGACGTCCTTCTGCTACGTCCCTTCGGCCCTCAATCCAGCGGACCTTCCTTCC
CGCGGCCTGCTGCCGGCTCTGCGGCCTCTTCCGCGTCTTCGCCTTCGCCCTCAGACGAGTCGGATCTCCC
TTTGGGCCGCCTCCCCGCGTCGACTTTAAGACCAATGACTTACAAGGCAGCTGTAGATCTTAGCCACTTT
TTAAAAGAAAAGGGGGGACTGGAAGGGCTAATTCACTCCCAACGAAGACAAGATCTGCTTTTTGCTTGTA
CTGGGTCTCTCTGGTTAGACCAGATCTGAGCCTGGGAGCTCTCTGGCTAACTAGGGAACCCACTGCTTAA
GCCTCAATAAAGCTTGCCTTGAGTGCTTCAAGTAGTGTGTGCCCGTCTGTTGTGTGACTCTGGTAACTAG
AGATCCCTCAGACCCTTTTAGTCAGTGTGGAAAATCTCTAGCAGTACGTATAGTAGTTCATGTCATCTTA
TTATTCAGTATTTATAACTTGCAAAGAAATGAATATCAGAGAGTGAGAGGAACTTGTTTATTGCAGCTTA
TAATGGTTACAAATAAAGCAATAGCATCACAAATTTCACAAATAAAGCATTTTTTTCACTGCATTCTAGT
TGTGGTTTGTCCAAACTCATCAATGTATCTTATCATGTCTGGCTCTAGCTATCCCGCCCCTAACTCCGCC
CATCCCGCCCCTAACTCCGCCCAGTTCCGCCCATTCTCCGCCCCATGGCTGACTAATTTTTTTTATTTAT
GCAGAGGCCGAGGCCGCCTCGGCCTCTGAGCTATTCCAGAAGTAGTGAGGAGGCTTTTTTGGAGGCCTAG
GGACGTACCCAATTCGCCCTATAGTGAGTCGTATTACGCGCGCTCACTGGCCGTCGTTTTACAACGTCGT
GACTGGGAAAACCCTGGCGTTACCCAACTTAATCGCCTTGCAGCACATCCCCCTTTCGCCAGCTGGCGTA
ATAGCGAAGAGGCCCGCACCGATCGCCCTTCCCAACAGTTGCGCAGCCTGAATGGCGAATGGG
[124 nt withheld, positions 6224-6347]
C
[91 nt withheld, positions 6349-6439]
A
[49 nt withheld, positions 6441-6489]
CCTTTGACGTTGGAGTCCACGTTCTTT
[37 nt withheld, positions 6517-6553]
ACCCTATCTCGGTCTATTCTTTTGATTTATAAGGGATTTTGCCGATTTCGGCCTATTGGTTAAAAAATGA
GCTGATTTAACAAAAATTTAACGCGAATTTTAACAAAATATTAACGCTTACAATTTAGGTGGCACTTTTC
GGGGAAATGTGCGCGGAACCCCTATTTGTTTATTTTTCTAAATACATTCAAATATGTATCCGCTCATGAG
ACAATAACCCTGATAAATGCTTCAATAATATTGAAAAAGGAAGAGTATGAGTATTCAACATTTCCGTGTC
GCCCTTATTCCCTTTTTTGCGGCATTTTGCCTTCCTGTTTTTGCTCACCCAGAAACGCTGGTGAAAGTAA
AAGATGCTGAAGATCAGTTGGGTGCACGAGTGGGTTACATCGAACTGGATCTCAACAGCGGTAAGATCCT
TGAGAGTTTTCGCCCCGAAGAACGTTTTCCAATGATGAGCACTTTTAAAGTTCTGCTATGTGGCGCGGTA
TTATCCCGTATTGACGCCGGGCAAGAGCAACTCGGTCGCCGCATACACTATTCTCAGAATGACTTGGTTG
AGTACTCACCAGTCACAGAAAAGCATCTTACGGATGGCATGACAGTAAGAGAATTATGCAGTGCTGCCAT
AACCATGAGTGATAACACTGCGGCCAACTTACTTCTGACAACGATCGGAGGACCGAAGGAGCTAACCGCT
TTTTTGCACAACATGGGGGATCATGTAACTCGCCTTGATCGTTGGGAACCGGAGCTGAATGAAGCCATAC
CAAACGACGAGCGTGACACCACGATGCCTGTAGCAATGGCAACAACGTTGCGCAAACTATTAACTGGCGA
ACTACTTACTCTAGCTTCCCGGCAACAATTAATAGACTGGATGGAGGCGGATAAAGTTGCAGGACCACTT
CTGCGCTCGGCCCTTCCGGCTGGCTGGTTTATTGCTGATAAATCTGGAGCCGGTGAGCGTGGGTCTCGCG
GTATCATTGCAGCACTGGGGCCAGATGGTAAGCCCTCCCGTATCGTAGTTATCTACACGACGGGGAGTCA
GGCAACTATGGATGAACGAAATAGACAGATCGCTGAGATAGGTGCCTCACTGATTAAGCATTGGTAACTG
TCAGACCAAGTTTACTCATATATACTTTAGATTGATTTAAAACTTCATTTTTAATTTAAAAGGATCTAGG
TGAAGATCCTTTTTGATAATCTCATGACCAAAATCCCTTAACGTGAGTTTTCGTTCCACTGAGCGTCAGA
CCCCGTAGAAAAGATCAAAGGATCTTCTTGAGATCCTTTTTTTCTGCGCGTAATCTGCTGCTTGCAAACA
AAAAAACCACCGCTACCAGCGGTGGTTTGTTTGCCGGATCAAGAGCTACCAACTCTTTTTCCGAAGGTAA
CTGGCTTCAGCAGAGCGCAGATACCAAATACTGTTCTTCTAGTGTAGCCGTAGTTAGGCCACCACTTCAA
GAACTCTGTAGCACCGCCTACATACCTCGCTCTGCTAATCCTGTTACCAGTGGCTGCTGCCAGTGGCGAT
AAGTCGTGTCTTACCGGGTTGGACTCAAGACGATAGTTACCGGATAAGGCGCAGCGGTCGGGCTGAACGG
GGGGTTCGTGCACACAGCCCAGCTTGGAGCGAACGACCTACACCGAACTGAGATACCTACAGCGTGAGCT
ATGAGAAAGCGCCACGCTTCCCGAAGGGAGAAAGGCGGACAGGTATCCGGTAAGCGGCAGGGTCGGAACA
GGAGAGCGCACGAGGGAGCTTCCAGGGGGAAACGCCTGGTATCTTTATAGTCCTGTCGGGTTTCGCCACC
TCTGACTTGAGCGTCGATTTTTGTGATGCTCGTCAGGGGGGCGGAGCCTATGGAAAAACGCCAGCAACGC
GGCCTTTTTACGGTTCCTGGCCTTTTGCTGGCCTTTTGCTCACATGTTCTTTCCTGCGTTATCCCCTGAT
TCTGTGGATAACCGTATTACCGCCTTTGAGTGAGCTGATACCGCTCGCCGCAGCCGAACGACCGAGCGCA
GCGAGTCAGTGAGCGAGGAAGCGGAAGAGCGCCCAATACGCAAACCGCCTCTCCCCGCGCGTTGGCCGAT
TCATTAATGCAGCTG
